Addgene plasmid #177287: pYTRW13K_3G5
Purpose: genomic integration of genes (inserted in I-SceI-site) via transposon Tn5 with GmR and mCherry
Depositing lab: Karl-Erich Jaeger. Depositing organization: Heinrich-Heine-Universitaet Duesseldorf. Publication: The modular pYT vector series employed for chromosomal gene integration and expression to produce carbazoles and glycolipids in P. putida. Weihmann R, Kubicki S, Bitzenhofer NL, Domrose A, Bator I, Kirschen LM, Kofler F, Funk A, Tiso T, Blank LM, Jaeger KE, Drepper T, Thies S, Loeschcke A. FEMS Microbes. 2022 Dec 19;4:xtac030. doi: 10.1093/femsmc/xtac030. eCollection 2023. PubMed 37333445.
Backbone
  Vector backbone: pYTRW07K_0G5
  Backbone size w/o insert (bp): 10451
  Vector type: Bacterial Expression, Synthetic Biology ; Yeast Expression, Tn5 genomic integration
  Selectable markers: Gentamicin ; URA3
Growth in bacteria
  Bacterial resistance: Kanamycin, 50 μg/mL
  Growth temperature: 37°C
  Growth strain: DH5alpha
  Copy number: Low Copy
Gene/Insert
  Gene/Insert name: mCherry (alt names: promotorless mCherry; Red fluorescent protein)
  Species: Discosoma sp.
  Insert size (bp): 740
  Cloning method: Ligation Independent Cloning
  Sequencing primers: 5′ CTCAATCTCGCGCTATTGTG; 3′ CCATGGACGCGTAGTCGTAG
Resource information
  A portion of this plasmid was derived from a plasmid made by: Jaeger Lab (from pAra-mCherry)
Terms and licenses: Academic/Nonprofit Terms; Industry Terms: Not Available to Industry
Depositor comments: Part of the pYT vector series which facilitates chromosomal integration via Tn5 tranposition with selection on gentamicin and transcriptional reporter mCherry (https://www.fpbase.org/protein/mcherry/; methods: flow cytometry, fluorescence visualisation, fluorescence measurements). Target genes can be inserted at the I-SceI site.
How to cite: pYTRW13K_3G5 was a gift from Karl-Erich Jaeger (Addgene plasmid # 177287 ; http://n2t.net/addgene:177287 ; RRID:Addgene_177287)
