[The description below was written by a language model from this plasmid's Addgene catalogue record and pLannotate feature annotations shown in this document.]
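Description:
pYTRW13K_3G5 is a member of the modular pYT vector series, an E. coli/yeast shuttle plasmid of about 11.2 kb built on pYTRW07K_0G5 and designed to deliver genes into bacterial chromosomes by Tn5 transposition; the associated publication applies the series to Pseudomonas putida. In E. coli it replicates from a ColE1/pMB1-type origin (catalogued as low copy) and is selected with kanamycin through the neo/nptII gene. A pBR322 bom region is annotated, which would allow mobilisation by conjugation. For maintenance in Saccharomyces cerevisiae it carries a CEN4/ARS1 centromeric replicon and the URA3 auxotrophic marker with its own promoter. These yeast parts fit the ligation-independent cloning method recorded, although the record does not spell out that assembly is done by recombination in yeast.

The payload combines a promoterless mCherry coding sequence with a gentamicin acetyltransferase gene (aacC1) driven by the class 1 integron Pc promoter. A full-length Tn5 transposase gene (tnpA) lies immediately downstream. The Tn5 end repeats are not annotated, so the exact transposon boundaries cannot be read from the feature table, but the catalogue states that integration is selected on gentamicin. Target genes are inserted at an I-SceI site, whose position is also not annotated. Because mCherry lacks its own promoter, it serves as a transcriptional reporter: red fluorescence after integration reflects transcription reading through the inserted cassette, for example from the chromosomal context at the random insertion site. The depositor lists flow cytometry, fluorescence imaging and fluorescence measurement as readouts. This allows clones with well-expressed insertions to be identified, supporting chromosomal integration and expression of biosynthetic genes.
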