Features (pLannotate 1.2.2; 18 found; start..end, strand, type, name):
   1689..2396    +  CDS            mCherry: mCherry is a basic (constitutively fluorescent) red fluorescent protein published in 2004, derived from Discosoma sp.. It is reported to be a very rapidly-maturing monomer with low acid sensitivity.
   2571..2599    +  promoter       Pc promoter: intI1 (promoter lies within the coding sequence); class 1 integron promoter
   2788..3321    +  CDS            GmR: gentamycin acetyltransferase; aacC1; confers resistance to gentamycin
   3545..4972    +  CDS            tnpA: TN5P_ECOLX - Also known as tnp. Experimental evidence at protein level: Swiss-Prot protein existence level 1. Mediates transposition of transposon Tn5 by a 'cut and paste' mechanism. First, the monomeric transposase binds the 19 bp inverted DNA repeats flanking the transposon. Then, dimerization of the DNA- bound transposase creates a synaptic DNA complex. After nicking of the first DNA strand, excision of the transposon proceeds through a series of intermediates. The transposase then mediates the insertion of the transposon at a new site by strand transfer. The activity of the wild- type tran
   4983..5048    +  CDS            RMD1 (fragment): RMD1_YEAST - Experimental evidence at protein level: Swiss-Prot protein existence level 1. Required for sporulation where it is believed to have a role in meiotic nuclear division. From Saccharomyces cerevisiae (strain ATCC 204508 / S288c) (Baker's yeast).
   5496..5788    -  misc_feature   CEN4: S. cerevisiae CEN4 centromere
   5811..5943    -  misc_feature   CEN/ARS (fragment): S. cerevisiae CEN4 centromere fused to the autonomously replicating sequence ARS1/ARS416
   5943..6119    -  misc_feature   CEN/ARS (fragment): S. cerevisiae CEN4 centromere fused to the autonomously replicating sequence ARS1/ARS416
   6120..6884    -  rep_origin     ARS1 (fragment): S. cerevisiae autonomously replicating sequence ARS1/ARS416
   6885..6923    +  CDS            rop (fragment): Rop protein, which maintains plasmids at low copy number; rop
   7025..7165    +  misc_feature   bom: basis of mobility region from pBR322
   7351..7939    -  rep_origin     ori: high-copy-number ColE1/pMB1/pBR322/pUC origin of replication
   8121..8912    -  CDS            neo: KKA2_KLEPN - Also known as kan, nptII. Experimental evidence at protein level: Swiss-Prot protein existence level 1. Resistance to kanamycin, neomycin, paromomycin, ribostamycin, butirosin and gentamicin B. From Klebsiella pneumoniae.
   8944..9300    -  CDS            tnpA (fragment): TN5P_ECOLX - Also known as tnp. Experimental evidence at protein level: Swiss-Prot protein existence level 1. Mediates transposition of transposon Tn5 by a 'cut and paste' mechanism. First, the monomeric transposase binds the 19 bp inverted DNA repeats flanking the transposon. Then, dimerization of the DNA- bound transposase creates a synaptic DNA complex. After nicking of the first DNA strand, excision of the transposon proceeds through a series of intermediates. The transposase then mediates the insertion of the transposon at a new site by strand transfer. The activity of the wild- type tran
   9350..9565    +  promoter       URA3 promoter: S. cerevisiae URA3
   9566..10369   +  CDS            URA3: orotidine-5'-phosphate decarboxylase, required for uracil biosynthesis; S. cerevisiae URA3; yeast auxotrophic marker, counterselectable with 5-fluoroorotic acid (5-FOA)
  10605..10985   -  CDS            YPB1_ECOLX: Protein predicted: Swiss-Prot protein existence level 4. From Escherichia coli.
  11002..11151   +  CDS            rop (fragment): Rop protein, which maintains plasmids at low copy number; rop
>Addgene plasmid #177287 | pYTRW13K_3G5 | addgene full sequence | sequence record 422647 | Addgene NGS Result
CTAGTCCCGGGTCCACATATCCACGGGCTGGCAAGGGAGCGCAGCGACCGCGCAGGGCGAAGCCCGGAGA
GCAAGCCCGTAGGGCGCCGCAGCCGCCGTAGGCGGTCACGACTTTGCGAAGCAAAGTCTAGTGAGTATAC
TCAAGCATTGAGTGGCCCGCCGGAGGCACCGCCTTGCGCTGCCCCCGTCGAGCCGGTTGGACACCAAAAG
GGAGGGGCAGGCATGGCGGCATACGCGATCATGCGATGCAAGAAGCTGGCGAAAATGGGCAACGTGGCGG
CCAGTCTCAAGCACGCCTACCGCGAGCGCGAGACGCCCAACGCTGACGCCAGCAGGACGCCAGAGAACGA
GCACTGGGCGGCCAGCAGCACCGATGAAGCGATGGGCCGACTGCGCGAGTTGCTGCCAGAGAAGCGGCGC
AAGGACGCTGTGTTGGCGGTCGAGTACGTCATGACGGCCAGCCCGGAATGGTGGAAGTCGGCCAGCCAAG
AACAGCAGGCGGCGTTCTTCGAGAAGGCGCACAAGTGGCTGGCGGACAAGTACGGGGCGGATCGCATCGT
GACGGCCAGCATCCACCGTGACGAAACCAGCCCGCACATGACCGCGTTCGTGGTGCCGCTGACGCAGGAC
GGCAGGCTGTCGGCCAAGGAGTTCATCGGCAACAAAGCGCAGATGACCCGCGACCAGACCACGTTTGCGG
CCGCTGTGGCCGATCTAGGGCTGCAACGGGGCATCGAGGGCAGCAAGGCACGTCACACGCGCATTCAGGC
GTTCTACGAGGCCCTGGAGCGGCCACCAGTGGGCCACGTCACCATCAGCCCGCAAGCGGTCGAGCCACGC
GCCTATGCACCGCAGGGATTGGCCGAAAAGCTGGGAATCTCAAAGCGCGTTGAGACGCCGGAAGCCGTGG
CCGACCGGCTGACAAAAGCGGTTCGGCAGGGGTATGAGCCTGCCCTACAGGCCGCCGCAGGAGCGCGTGA
GATGCGCAAGAAGGCCGATCAAGCCCAAGAGACGGCCCGAGACCTTCGGGAGCGCCTGAAGCCCGTTCTG
GACGCCCTGGGGCCGTTGAATCGGGATATGCAGGCCAAGGCCGCCGCGATCATCAAGGCCGTGGGCGAAA
AGCTGCTGACGGAACAGCGGGAAGTCCAGCGCCAGAAACAGGCCCAGCGCCAGCAGGAACGCGGGCGCGC
ACATTTCCCCGAAAAGTGCCACCTGACGTCTAAGAAACCATTATTATCATGACTGACTCTTATACACAAG
TTATCTGCAGCACTCAACAGATCTCCGTCTACTTGCGACACCTCTCTTAAGGTAGCTGGACCGGATTCGG
GTCTAGCCTATATCGTCAATCCGTTGATCTATGTCGGGTGCGGAGAAAGAGGTAATGAAATGGGCGATCG
CCCACAGCTTACACAGACCTAATCGTAGAGTTCCTAGTAATACTTAGTGGCTCGTTACCTCGTTCTTCCA
GGCCAGGGGGCCGTACGCGCTCGGCGAACAGTATAAGCAGATTCGACTCACTAGGGATAACAGGGTAATC
TCTGGGTATCGACTCAATCTCGCGCTATTGTGCTATATCCGTGGACGGTTGCGGTCAATTCTGTCGGAAA
ATCAACGGATACGAACAATTACTCGCGACTTCCTCAATACGTGCTGCAACGCGCGCGAACTTTAGAAGGA
GATATACCATGGTGAGCAAGGGCGAGGAGGATAACATGGCCATCATCAAGGAGTTCATGCGCTTCAAGGT
GCACATGGAGGGCTCCGTGAACGGCCACGAGTTCGAGATCGAGGGCGAGGGCGAGGGCCGCCCCTACGAG
GGCACCCAGACCGCCAAGCTGAAGGTGACCAAGGGTGGCCCCCTGCCCTTCGCCTGGGACATCCTGTCCC
CTCAGTTCATGTACGGCTCCAAGGCCTACGTGAAGCACCCCGCCGACATCCCCGACTACTTGAAGCTGTC
CTTCCCCGAGGGCTTCAAGTGGGAGCGCGTGATGAACTTCGAGGACGGCGGCGTGGTGACCGTGACCCAG
GACTCCTCCTTGCAGGACGGCGAGTTCATCTACAAGGTGAAGCTGCGCGGCACCAACTTCCCCTCCGACG
GCCCCGTAATGCAGAAGAAGACCATGGGCTGGGAGGCCTCCTCCGAGCGGATGTACCCCGAGGACGGCGC
CCTGAAGGGCGAGATCAAGCAGAGGCTGAAGCTGAAGGACGGCGGCCACTACGACGCTGAGGTCAAGACC
ACCTACAAGGCCAAGAAGCCCGTGCAGCTGCCCGGCGCCTACAACGTCAACATCAAGTTGGACATCACCT
CCCACAACGAGGACTACACCATCGTGGAACAGTACGAACGCGCCGAGGGCCGCCACTCCACCGGCGGCAT
GGACGAGCTGTACAAGTAACGCGCGCGTAACTATAACGGTCCTAAGGTAGCGAGCTTACTTGTGCTGTTG
TGTAAGGACACGCTTAACCCAGAGAATTCCAGCGACCTATTCTACGACTACGCGTCCATGGCTCGAGGAG
CTCGGTACCGCCCCACTACCCGATTTATCAAGATTTGGCGGAGAGTCCCATTGACATAAGCCTGTTCGGT
TCGTAAACTGTAATGCAAGTAGCGTATGCGCTCACGCAACTGGTCCAGAACCTTGACCGAACGCAGCGGT
GGTAACGGCGCAGTGGCGGTTTTCATGGCTTGTTATGACTGTTTTTTTGTACAGTCTATGCCTCGGGCAT
CCAAGCAGCAAGCGCGTTACGCCGTGGGTCGATGTTTGATGTTATGGAGCAGCAACGATGTTACGCAGCA
GCAACGATGTTACGCAGCAGGGCAGTCGCCCTAAAACAAAGTTAGGTGGCTCAAGTATGGGCATCATTCG
CACATGTAGGCTCGGCCCTGACCAAGTCAAATCCATGCGGGCTGCTCTTGATCTTTTCGGTCGTGAGTTC
GGAGACGTAGCCACCTACTCCCAACATCAGCCGGACTCCGATTACCTCGGGAACTTGCTCCGTAGTAAGA
CATTCATCGCGCTTGCTGCCTTCGACCAAGAAGCGGTTGTTGGCGCTCTCGCGGCTTACGTTCTGCCCAA
GTTTGAGCAGCCGCGTAGTGAGATCTATATCTATGATCTCGCAGTCTCCGGCGAGCACCGGAGGCAGGGC
ATTGCCACCGCGCTCATCAATCTCCTCAAGCATGAGGCCAACGCGCTTGGTGCTTATGTGATCTACGTGC
AAGCAGATTACGGTGACGATCCCGCAGTGGCTCTCTATACAAAGTTGGGCATACGGGAAGAAGTGATGCA
CTTTGATATCGACCCAAGTACCGCCACCTAAGTCGACTGGCAAACAGCTATTATGGGTATTATGGGTGTG
TATCCAGAACGACGGATCTTGACGCAATTTGGCGTGGCTCTCTTAAGGTAGCCCTCCGACCAATTGAGGT
GCGCTCTGACCGATCAGTTTAGACTTGTGTATAAGAGTCAGAGCGTCCTGAACGGAACCTTTCCCGTTTT
CCAGGATCTGATCTTCCATGTGACCTCCTAACATGGTAACGTTCATGATAACTTCTGCTCTTCATCGTGC
GGCCGACTGGGCTAAATCTGTGTTCTCTTCGGCGGCGCTGGGTGATCCTCGCCGTACTGCCCGCTTGGTT
AACGTCGCCGCCCAATTGGCAAAATATTCTGGTAAATCAATAACCATCTCATCAGAGGGTAGTGAAGCCA
TGCAGGAAGGCGCTTACCGATTTATCCGCAATCCCAACGTTTCTGCCGAGGCGATCAGAAAGGCTGGCGC
CATGCAAACAGTCAAGTTGGCTCAGGAGTTTCCCGAACTGCTGGCCATTGAGGACACCACCTCTTTGAGT
TATCGCCACCAGGTCGCCGAAGAGCTTGGCAAGCTGGGCTCTATTCAGGATAAATCCCGCGGATGGTGGG
TTCACTCCGTTCTCTTGCTCGAGGCCACCACATTCCGCACCGTAGGATTACTGCATCAGGAGTGGTGGAT
GCGCCCGGATGACCCTGCCGATGCGGATGAAAAGGAGAGTGGCAAATGGCTGGCAGCGGCCGCAACTAGC
CGGTTACGCATGGGCAGCATGATGAGCAACGTGATTGCGGTCTGTGACCGCGAAGCCGATATTCATGCTT
ATCTGCAGGACAAACTGGCGCATAACGAGCGCTTCGTGGTGCGCTCCAAGCACCCACGCAAGGACGTAGA
GTCTGGGTTGTATCTGTACGACCATCTGAAGAACCAACCGGAGTTGGGTGGCTATCAGATCAGCATTCCG
CAAAAGGGCGTGGTGGATAAACGCGGTAAACGTAAAAATCGACCAGCCCGCAAGGCGAGCTTGAGCCTGC
GCAGTGGGCGCATCACGCTAAAACAGGGGAATATCACGCTCAACGCGGTGCTGGCCGAGGAGATTAACCC
GCCCAAGGGTGAGACCCCGTTGAAATGGTTGTTGCTGACCAGCGAACCGGTCGAGTCGCTAGCCCAAGCC
TTGCGCGTCATCGACATTTATACCCATCGCTGGCGGATCGAGGAGTTCCATAAGGCATGGAAAACCGGAG
CAGGAGCCGAGAGGCAACGCATGGAGGAGCCGGATAATCTGGAGCGGATGGTCTCGATCCTCTCGTTTGT
TGCGGTCAGGCTGTTACAGCTCAGAGAAAGCTTCACGCTGCCGCAAGCACTCAGGGCGCAAGGGCTGCTA
AAGGAAGCGGAACACGTAGAAAGCCAGTCCGCAGAAACGGTGCTGACCCCGGATGAATGTCAGCTACTGG
GCTATCTGGACAAGGGAAAACGCAAGCGCAAAGAGAAAGCAGGTAGCTTGCAGTGGGCTTACATGGCGAT
AGCTAGACTGGGCGGTTTTATGGACAGCAAGCGAACCGGAATTGCCAGCTGGGGCGCCCTCTGGGAAGGT
TGGGAAGCCCTGCAAAGTAAACTGGATGGCTTTCTTGCCGCCAAGGATCTGATGGCGCAGGGGATCAAGA
TCTGACCCGGGACTAGTTGGTGTGGAAGTCCTAATATCGGTGATCAATATAGTGGTTGACATGCTGGCTA
GTCAACATTGAGCCTTTTGATCATGCAAATATATTACGGTATTTTACAATCAAATATCAAACTTAACTAT
TGACTTTATAACTTATTTAGGTGGTAACATTCTTATAAAAAAGAAAAAAATTACTGCAAAACAGTACTAG
CTTTTAACTTGTATCCTAGGTTATCTATGCTGTCTCACCATAGAGAATATTACCTATTTCAGAATGTATG
TCCATGATTCGCCGGGTAAATACATATAATACACAAATCTGGCTTAATAAAGTCTATAATATATCTCATA
AAGAAGTGCTAAATTGGCTAGTGCTATATATTTTTAAGAAAATTTCTTTTGACTAAGTCCATATCGACTT
TGTAAAAGTTCACATTAGCATACATATATTACACGAGCCAGAAATAGTAACTTTTGCCTAAATCACAAAT
TGCAAAATTTAATTGCTTGCAAAAGGTCACATGCTTATAATCAACTTTTTTAAAAATTTAAAATACTTTT
TTATTTTTTATTTTTAAACATAAATGAAATAATTTATTTATTGTTTATGATTACCGAAACATAAAACCTG
CTCAAGAAAAAGAAACTGTTTTGTCCTTGGAAAAAAAGCACTACCTAGGAGCGGCCAAAATGCCGAGGCT
TTCATAGCTTAAACTCTTTACAGAAAATAGGCATTATAGATCAGTTCGAGTTTTCTTATTCTTCCTTCCG
GTTTTATCGTCACAGTTTTACAGTAAATAAGTATCACCTCTTAGAGTTAACCTATACTAAAATTTATGCC
AGTTAACTATGAGATAAGCAAGTATCATCTCATTTCATTACCTGAAGTCGAGTAAACAGAAAATCCAATT
GTTGATGAACCTCAATGACTTAGAACTATCTATCGGCAGATCATATAAAGAGGATTTAGGTACTCGAGAA
CGCTCCGTACATGCAGCTAAACCTCCAAGCATCTCTAACTTGGGTAGTGCTTTCTCCACCATTTTCTGTG
CTTGCTCCTTCGTGGCAAGTCCAGCCCATAATGCCCAGAATGTAGTTGCGGATTCGTATGACGTTCTGTG
CTTGATTTTTGTGTTGTAGTCAAAGAAAAGGTCCGGTTAAACGGATCTCGCATTGATGAGGCAACGCTAA
TTATCAACATATAGATTGTTATCTATCTGCATGAACACGAAATCTTTACTTGACGACTTGAGGCTGATGG
TGTTTATGCAAAGAAACCACTGTGTTTAATATGTGTCACTGTTTGATATTACTGTCAGCGTAGAAGATAA
TAGTAAAAGCGGTTAATAAGTGTATTTGAGATAAGTGTGATAAAGTTTTTACAGCGAAAAGACGATAAAT
ACAAGAAAATGATTACGAGGATACGGAGAGAGGTATGTACATGTGTATTTATATACTAAGCTGCCGGCGG
TTGTTTGCAAGACCGAGAAAAGGCTAGCAAGAATCGGGTCATTGTAGCGTATGCGCCTGTGAACATTCTC
TTCAACAAGTTTGATTCCATTGCGGTGAAATGGTAAAAGTCAACCCCCTGCGATGTATATTTTCCTGTAC
AATCAATCAAAAAGCCAAATGATTTAGCATTATCTTTACATCTTGTTATTTTACAGATTTTATGTTTAGA
TCTTTTATGCTTGCTTTTCAAAAGGCCTGCAGGCAAGTGCACAAACAATACTTAAATAAATACTACTCAG
TAATAACCTATTTCTTAGCATTTTTGACGAAATTTGCTATTTTGTTAGAGTCTTTTACACCATTTGTCTC
CACACCTCCGCTTACATCAACACCAATAACGCCATTTAATCTAAGCGCATCACCAACATTTTCTGGCGTC
AGTCCACCAGCTAACATAAAATGTTGCCTCGCGCGTTTCGGTGATGACGGTGAAAACCTCTGACACATGC
AGCTCCCGGAGACGGTCACAGCTTGTCTGTAAGCGGATGCCGGGAGCAGACAAGCCCGTCAGGGCGCGTC
AGCGGGTGTTGGCGGGTGTCGGGGCGCAGCCATGACCCAGTCACGTAGCGATAGCGGAGTGTATACTGGC
TTAACTATGCGGCATCAGAGCAGATTGTACTGAGAGTGCACCATATGCGGTGTGAAATACCGCACAGATG
CGTAAGGAGAAAATACCGCATCAGGCGCTCTTCCGCTTCCTCGCTCACTGACTCGCTGCGCTCGGTCGTT
CGGCTGCGGCGAGCGGTATCAGCTCACTCAAAGGCGGTAATACGGTTATCCACAGAATCAGGGGATAACG
CAGGAAAGAACATGTGAGCAAAAGGCCAGCAAAAGGCCAGGAACCGTAAAAAGGCCGCGTTGCTGGCGTT
TTTCCATAGGCTCCGCCCCCCTGACGAGCATCACAAAAATCGACGCTCAAGTCAGAGGTGGCGAAACCCG
ACAGGACTATAAAGATACCAGGCGTTTCCCCCTGGAAGCTCCCTCGTGCGCTCTCCTGTTCCGACCCTGC
CGCTTACCGGATACCTGTCCGCCTTTCTCCCTTCGGGAAGCGTGGCGCTTTCTCATAGCTCACGCTGTAG
GTATCTCAGTTCGGTGTAGGTCGTTCGCTCCAAGCTGGGCTGTGTGCACGAACCCCCCGTTCAGCCCGAC
CGCTGCGCCTTATCCGGTAACTATCGTCTTGAGTCCAACCCGGTAAGACACGACTTATCGCCACTGGCAG
CAGCCACTGGTAACAGGATTAGCAGAGCGAGGTATGTAGGCGGTGCTACAGAGTTCTTGAAGTGGTGGCC
TAACTACGGCTACACTAGAAGGACAGTATTTGGTATCTGCGCTCTGCTGAAGCCAGTTACCTTCGGAAAA
AGAGTTGGTAGCTCTTGATCCGGCAAACAAACCACCGCTGGTAGCGGTGGTTTTTTTGTTTGCAAGCAGC
AGATTACGCGCAGAAAAAAAGGATCTCAAGAAGATCCTTTGATCTTTTCTACGGGGTCTGACGCTCAGTG
GAACGAAAACTCACGTTAAGGGATTTTGGTCATGAGATTATCAAAAAGGATCTTCACCTAGATCCTTTTA
AATTAAAAATGAAGTTTTAAATCAATCTAAAGTATATATGAGTAAACTTGGTCTGACAGGAGCTCGCTCA
GAAGAACTCGTCAAGAAGGCGATAGAAGGCGATGCGCTGCGAATCGGGAGCGGCGATACCGTAAAGCACG
AGGAAGCGGTCAGCCCATTCGCCGCCAAGCTCTTCAGCAATATCACGGGTAGCCAACGCTATGTCCTGAT
AGCGGTCCGCCACACCCAGCCGGCCACAGTCGATGAATCCAGAAAAGCGGCCATTTTCCACCATGATATT
CGGCAAGCAGGCATCGCCATGGGTCACGACGAGATCCTCGCCGTCGGGCATCCGCGCCTTGAGCCTGGCG
AACAGTTCGGCTGGCGCGAGCCCCTGATGCTCTTCGTCCAGATCATCCTGATCGACAAGACCGGCTTCCA
TCCGAGTACGTGCTCGCTCGATGCGATGTTTCGCTTGGTGGTCGAATGGGCAGGTAGCCGGATCAAGCGT
ATGCAGCCGCCGCATTGCATCAGCCATGATGGATACTTTCTCGGCAGGAGCAAGGTGAGATGACAGGAGA
TCCTGCCCCGGCACTTCGCCCAATAGCAGCCAGTCCCTTCCCGCTTCAGTGACAACGTCGAGCACAGCTG
CGCAAGGAACGCCCGTCGTGGCCAGCCACGATAGCCGCGCTGCCTCGTCTTGGAGTTCATTCAGGGCACC
GGACAGGTCGGTCTTGACAAAAAGAACCGGGCGCCCCTGCGCTGACAGCCGGAACACGGCGGCATCAGAG
CAGCCGATTGTCTGTTGTGCCCAGTCATAGCCGAATAGCCTCTCCACCCAAGCGGCCGGAGAACCTGCGT
GCAATCCATCTTGTTCAATCATGCGAAACGATCCTCATCCTGTCTCTTGATCAGATCTTGATCCCCTGCG
CCATCAGATCCTTGGCGGCAAGAAAGCCATCCAGTTTACTTTGCAGGGCTTCCCAACCTTACCAGAGGGC
GCCCCAGCTGGCAATTCCGGTTCGCTTGCTGTCCATAAAACCGCCCAGTCTAGCTATCGCCATGTAAGCC
CACTGCAAGCTACCTGCTTTCTCTTTGCGCTTGCGTTTTCCCTTGTCCAGATAGCCCAGTAGCTGACATT
CATCCGGGCGATCGATGGAAGCCGGCGGCACCTCGCTAACGGATTCACCACTCCAAGAATTGGAGCCAAT
CAATTCTTGCGGAGAACTGTGAATGCGCAAACCAACCCTTGGCAGAACATATCCATCGCGTCCGCCATCT
CCAGCAGCCGCACGCGGCGCATCGGGGGGGGGGGGGGGTTTCAATTCATCATTTTTTTTTTATTCTTTTT
TTTGATTTCGGTTTCCTTGAAATTTTTTTGATTCGGTAATCTCCGAACAGAAGGAAGAACGAAGGAAGGA
GCACAGACTTAGATTGGTATATATACGCATATGTAGTGTTGAAGAAACATGAAATTGCCCAGTATTCTTA
ACCCAACTGCACAGAACAAAAACCTGCAGGAAACGAAGATAAATCATGTCGAAAGCTACATATAAGGAAC
GTGCTGCTACTCATCCTAGTCCTGTTGCTGCCAAGCTATTTAATATCATGCACGAAAAGCAAACAAACTT
GTGTGCTTCATTGGATGTTCGTACCACCAAGGAATTACTGGAGTTAGTTGAAGCATTAGGTCCCAAAATT
TGTTTACTAAAAACACATGTGGATATCTTGACTGATTTTTCCATGGAGGGCACAGTTAAGCCGCTAAAGG
CATTATCCGCCAAGTACAATTTTTTACTCTTCGAAGACAGAAAATTTGCTGACATTGGTAATACAGTCAA
ATTGCAGTACTCTGCGGGTGTATACAGAATAGCAGAATGGGCAGACATTACGAATGCACACGGTGTGGTG
GGCCCAGGTATTGTTAGCGGTTTGAAGCAGGCGGCAGAAGAAGTAACAAAGGAACCTAGAGGCCTTTTGA
TGTTAGCAGAATTGTCATGCAAGGGCTCCCTATCTACTGGAGAATATACTAAGGGTACTGTTGACATTGC
GAAGAGCGACAAAGATTTTGTTATCGGCTTTATTGCTCAAAGAGACATGGGTGGAAGAGATGAAGGTTAC
GATTGGTTGATTATGACACCCGGTGTGGGTTTAGATGACAAGGGAGACGCATTGGGTCAACAGTATAGAA
CCGTGGATGATGTGGTCTCTACAGGATCTGACATTATTATTGTTGGAAGAGGACTATTTGCAAAGGGAAG
GGATGCTAAGGTAGAGGGTGAACGTTACAGAAAAGCAGGCTGGGAAGCATATTTGAGAAGATGCGGCCAG
CAAAACTAAAAAACTGTATTATAAGTAAATGCATGTATACTAAACTCACAAATTAGAGCTTCAATTTAAT
TATATCAGTTATTACCCGGGAATCTCGGTCGTAATGATTTTTATAATGACGAAAAAAAAAAAATTGGAAA
GAAAACCCCCCCCCCCGCAGCGTTGGGTCCTGGCCACGGGTGCGCATGATCGTGCTCCTGTCGTTGAGGA
CCCGGCTAGGCTGGCGGGGTTGCCTTACTGGTTAGCAGAATGAATCACCGATACGCGAGCGAACGTGAAG
CGACTGCTGCTGCAAAACGTCTGCGACCTGAGCAACAACATGAATGGTCTTCGGTTTCCGTGTTTCGTAA
AGTCTGGAAACGCGGAAGTCAGCGCCCTGCACCATTATGTTCCGGATCTGCATCGCAGGATGCTGCTGGC
TACCCTGTGGAACACCTACATCTGTATTAACGAAGCGCTGGCATTGACCCTGAGTGATTTTTCTCTGGTC
CCGCCGCATCCATACCGCCAGTTGTTTACCCTCACAACGTTCCAGTAACCGGGCATGTTCATCATCAGTA
ACCCGTATCGTGAGCATCCTCTCTCGTTTCATCGGTATCATTACCCCCATGAACAGAAATCCCCCTTACA
CGGAGGCATCAGTGACCAAACAGGAAAAAACCGCCCTTAACATGGCCCGCTTTATCAGAAGCCAGACATT
AACGCTTCTGGAGAAACTCAACGAGCTGGACGCGGATGAACAGGCAGACATCTGTGAATCGCTTCACGAC
CACGCTGATGAGCTTTACCGCTGGGCCATTCTCATGAAGAATATCTTGAATTTATTGTCATATTA
